Addgene plasmid #21960: pSiP4
Depositing lab: Klaus Rajewsky. Depositing organization: Harvard Medical School. Publication: Lymphoproliferative disease and autoimmunity in mice with increased miR-17-92 expression in lymphocytes. Xiao C, Srinivasan L, Calado DP, Patterson HC, Zhang B, Wang J, Henderson JM, Kutok JL, Rajewsky K. Nat Immunol. 2008 Apr . 9(4):405-14. 10.1038/ni1575 PubMed 18327259.
Backbone
  Vector backbone: psiCHECK2
  Backbone size w/o insert (bp): 6273
  Vector type: Mammalian Expression, Luciferase
Growth in bacteria
  Bacterial resistance: Ampicillin, 100 μg/mL
  Growth temperature: 37°C
  Growth strain: DH5alpha
  Copy number: High Copy
Gene/Insert
  Gene/Insert name: Pten
  Species: M. musculus (mouse)
  Insert size (bp): 850
  Entrez Gene: Pten (a.k.a. 2310035O07Rik, A130070J02Rik, B430203M17Rik, MMAC1, PTENbeta, TEP1)
  Cloning method: Restriction Enzyme; 5′ cloning site NotI (not destroyed); 3′ cloning site NotI (not destroyed)
  Sequencing primers: 5′ GTCCGCAACTACAACGCCTACCTT
Terms and licenses: Academic/Nonprofit Terms; Industry Terms: Not Available to Industry
How to cite: pSiP4 was a gift from Klaus Rajewsky (Addgene plasmid # 21960 ; http://n2t.net/addgene:21960 ; RRID:Addgene_21960)
