[The description below was written by a language model from this plasmid's Addgene catalogue record.]
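Description:
pSiP4 is a mammalian dual-luciferase reporter plasmid built on the psiCHECK2 backbone (about 6.3 kb without insert), carrying an approximately 850 bp fragment of the mouse Pten gene cloned at a NotI site that is retained on both sides of the insert. It is propagated in E. coli as a high-copy plasmid under ampicillin selection. No feature table accompanies the record, so the promoters, polyadenylation signals and origin are not itemised. The orientation of the insert, which matters because it was cloned through a single enzyme site, is also not stated.

In the standard psiCHECK2 design, the multiple cloning site containing NotI lies immediately downstream of the Renilla luciferase coding sequence, so an inserted fragment becomes part of the 3′ untranslated region of the Renilla transcript. A separate firefly luciferase cassette on the same plasmid acts as an internal normalisation control for transfection efficiency. Sequences in the insert that are recognised by microRNAs or other post-transcriptional regulators reduce Renilla output relative to firefly.

The record does not say which part of Pten was cloned. However, the insert size, the vector type and the associated study on elevated miR-17-92 expression in mouse lymphocytes suggest that it is a segment of the Pten 3′ UTR used to test microRNA-mediated repression of Pten. The "4" in the name may mark it as one of a series of such fragments, but this is an inference and is not stated in the record. Typical use would be transient transfection into cultured mammalian cells, followed by a dual-luciferase readout.
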