>Addgene plasmid #21960 | pSiP4 | addgene partial sequence | sequence record 27751 | 21960 with psiCHECK2-R 5'-CGAGGTCCGAAGACTCATTT
CACCCAGATGTATGAAAATAAGATATTTTATTGCGGCCAGCGGCCGCGGGAATTCGATTCACAATGTGCA
CACTTCCAAACTCAATAGAAAATGAGGACCATTTAATGGAGACAGAAAATAGATACTAAAATGCTGTTTT
TAAGTAGGAGTATCATTTAGAAAACTACACAGAACAGGTGGAAAATCTCAAAAGTATACATAACAGCCAG
TAAGTAAACACATCTAAACATTAAGAATTTTACTGTAAGCTAAACCACTACAAGCCTTGCTCCATTCTGT
ATAATCTAACCATTGTGACAGATGAGGTTCCACATGAGAAGACATAAATTATTTTTAATCTTAAAAAACA
AAAAATATGAATCCTTGTTAAACATTTCATTTAAAAATATGCAGCTTTATTTTAAATTTAAAATTCAGTA
TGCTCAAATATGGCAGTTAATGTCTCCCACATATGTAAAAGTTTAAGGTAACACATTTTTTTCATAAATT
ATAAAATGTTTTCAGCTAAATGTTTCATGAAAATTCTCAAATGACTGTCAAGAGTTTGTCTTGTTGTTAG
CCCACCAGAATACTCAACATTCAGAGCTAAAAGGTAACAATTTGTGAAATCTTTAAGATTCTTGTGTGAT
ACAAGTCACAGAAGCACACATATAAAGACAGCTGAGTGACAGATAAATCAGTAGTAGTTCCTGCTTTTAC
CTAGGGGGCAAGGTAGGTACGCATTTGCTGAGCAAGTTTGCAAAATGCAAGAGGACTCAAAGGGTGACCA
AATTCTCTACTCACAGTGCGTCACGCACCACGCTTCAAAGAGAAATACCCACACTGAGCTTGCTCTGCTA
AACCAACGTAACTTGTATTTACTGATTCCCCTACCATCCCTC
