>Addgene plasmid #21960 | pSiP4 | addgene partial sequence | sequence record 27752 | 21960 with RenLuc3F 5'-GTACATCAAGAGCTTCGTGG
ACGTATTCTGGCGATCGCTCGAGCCCGGGAATTCGTTTAAACCTAGAGCGGCCGCGAATTCACTAGTGAT
TTGTCAGCTCTCTGGGCCTATTTGAATGTTTATTGTTGGTGTGAGGATGGTAGGGGAATCAGTAAATACA
AGTTACGTTGGTTTAGCAGAGCAAGCTCAGTGTGGGTATTTCTCTTTGAAGCGTGGTGCGTGACGCACTG
TGAGTAGAGAATTTGGTCACCCTTTGAGTCCTCTTGCATTTTGCAAACTTGCTCAGCAAATGCGTACCTA
CCTTGCCCCCTAGGTAAAAGCAGGAACTACTACTGATTTATCTGTCACTCAGCTGTCTTTATATGTGTGC
TTCTGTGACTTGTATCACACAAGAATCTTAAAGATTTCACAAATTGTTACCTTTTAGCTCTGAATGTTGA
GTATTCTGGTGGGCTAACAACAAGACAAACTCTTGACAGTCATTTGAGAATTTTCATGAAACATTTAGCT
GAAAACATTTTATAATTTATGAAAAAAATGTGTTACCTTAAACTTTTACATATGTGGGAGACATTAACTG
CCATATTTGAGCATACTGAATTTTAAATTTAAAATAAAGCTGCATATTTTTAAATGAAATGTTTAACAAG
GATTCATATTTTTTGTTTTTTAAGATTAAAAATAATTTCTGTCTTCTCATGTGGAACCTCATCTGTCACA
ATGGTTAGATTATACA
